Addgene plasmid #149464: pKLlR5
Purpose: Broad-Host range expression vector, RK2 and pUC origin, LacI repressor, PLlacO-1 promoter, mRFP, Gentamicin Resistance Marker.
Depositing lab: Christopher Reisch. Depositing organization: University of Florida. Publication: A plasmid toolbox for controlled gene expression across the Proteobacteria. Schuster LA, Reisch CR. Nucleic Acids Res. 2021 Jun 14. pii: 6298615. doi: 10.1093/nar/gkab496. PubMed 34125913.
Backbone
  Vector backbone: Unspecified
  Vector type: Bacterial Expression, Synthetic Biology
Growth in bacteria
  Bacterial resistance: Gentamicin, 10 μg/mL
  Growth temperature: 37°C
  Growth strain: DH5alpha
  Copy number: High Copy
Gene/Insert
  Gene/Insert name: LacI-mRFP
  Species: Synthetic
  Promoter: PLlacO-1
  Cloning method: Ligation Independent Cloning
Terms and licenses: Academic/Nonprofit Terms; Industry Terms: Not Available to Industry
How to cite: pKLlR5 was a gift from Christopher Reisch (Addgene plasmid # 149464 ; http://n2t.net/addgene:149464 ; RRID:Addgene_149464)
