[The description below was written by a language model from this plasmid's Addgene catalogue record and pLannotate feature annotations shown in this document.]
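Description:
pKLlR5 is a broad-host-range bacterial expression vector of about 7.6 kb from a plasmid toolbox built for controlled gene expression across the Proteobacteria. The backbone is listed as unspecified, but the feature table shows two replication systems. One is the RK2 (IncP) origin oriV with its trans-acting initiator gene trfA, which supports replication in many Gram-negative species. The other is a high-copy pUC/ColE1-type origin, which gives high copy number in E. coli cloning strains. An IncP oriT with the adjacent traJ gene is also present, which should allow the plasmid to be mobilised by conjugation from a donor supplying the remaining transfer functions. Selection is by gentamicin, through the aacC1 acetyltransferase gene, which lies downstream of a class 1 integron Pc promoter.

The payload is a synthetic LacI-mRFP expression module. The lac repressor gene is expressed from its own lacI promoter and is oriented divergently from the reporter cassette, with a terminator between the two. On the other strand, the PLlacO-1 promoter, annotated as two lac operator sites following a BioBrick prefix, drives the monomeric red fluorescent protein mRFP1. LacI binding to the operators keeps transcription off, and lactose or IPTG relieves this repression, so red fluorescence reports induction strength and leakiness in a given host.

Several short annotated fragments (tetR, traI, bla, CmR, TcR, lacZα, M13 ori and a partial lacI) appear to be non-functional remnants of assembly from earlier vectors. The construct is suited to characterising this inducible system in different Proteobacteria. It could presumably also serve as a template for replacing mRFP with a gene of interest, although the record does not say so.
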