Features (pLannotate 1.2.2; 24 found; start..end, strand, type, name):
     77..229     -  CDS            tetR (fragment): TETR1_ECOLX - Experimental evidence at protein level: Swiss-Prot protein existence level 1. TetR is the repressor of the tetracycline resistance element; its N-terminal region forms a helix-turn-helix structure and binds DNA. Binding of tetracycline to TetR reduces the repressor affinity for the tetracycline resistance gene (tetA) promoter operator sites. From Escherichia coli.
    249..1397    -  CDS            trfA: trans-acting replication protein that binds to and activates oriV
   1527..1631    -  CDS            traI (fragment): TRAI6_ECOLX - Experimental evidence at protein level: Swiss-Prot protein existence level 1. The initiation process of transfer DNA synthesis requires the interaction of at least three plasmid-specific components (TraH, I, and J) at the transfer origin resulting in the assembly of a specialised nucleoprotein complex - the relaxosome. Site- and strand-specific cleavage at the transfer origin is dependent on TraI and TraJ. From Escherichia coli.
   1669..2040    -  CDS            traJ: oriT-recognizing protein; traJ
   2073..2182    -  oriT           oriT: incP origin of transfer
   2328..3036    +  rep_origin     oriV: incP origin of replication
   3044..3257    +  CDS            bla(M) (fragment): β-lactamase lacking the signal sequence; bla(M); allows cytosolic expression of β-lactamase
   3429..4017    +  rep_origin     ori: high-copy-number ColE1/pMB1/pBR322/pUC origin of replication
   4101..4132    -  CDS            CmR (fragment): chloramphenicol acetyltransferase confers resistance to chloramphenicol
   4132..4209    +  rep_origin     M13 ori (fragment): M13 bacteriophage origin of replication; arrow indicates direction of (+) strand synthesis
   4213..4368    -  CDS            lacZα (fragment): LacZα fragment of β-galactosidase; lacZ fragment
   4383..4404    -  protein_bind   CAP binding site: CAP binding activates transcription in the presence of cAMP. E. coli catabolite activator protein
   4417..5499    -  CDS            lacI: lac repressor; lacI; The lac repressor binds to the lac operator to inhibit transcription in E. coli. This inhibition can be relieved by adding lactose or isopropyl-β-D-thiogalactopyranoside (IPTG).
   5500..5577    -  promoter       lacI promoter: lacI
   5585..5620    -  CDS            TcR (fragment): tetracycline efflux protein; tet; confers resistance to tetracycline
   5641..5684    -  terminator     bacterial terminator: putative bacterial transcription terminator
   5687..5708    +  misc_feature   BioBrick prefix: BioBrick prefix for parts that do not start with "ATG"
   5711..5727    +  protein_bind   lac operator: The lac repressor binds to the lac operator to inhibit transcription in E. coli. This inhibition can be relieved by adding lactose or isopropyl-β-D-thiogalactopyranoside (IPTG). lac repressor encoded by lacI
   5734..5750    +  protein_bind   lac operator: The lac repressor binds to the lac operator to inhibit transcription in E. coli. This inhibition can be relieved by adding lactose or isopropyl-β-D-thiogalactopyranoside (IPTG). lac repressor encoded by lacI
   5820..6494    +  CDS            mRFP1: mRFP1 is a basic (constitutively fluorescent) red fluorescent protein published in 2002, derived from Discosoma sp.. It is reported to be a somewhat slowly-maturing monomer with low acid sensitivity.
   6525..6609    -  CDS            lacI (fragment): lac repressor; lacI; The lac repressor binds to the lac operator to inhibit transcription in E. coli. This inhibition can be relieved by adding lactose or isopropyl-β-D-thiogalactopyranoside (IPTG).
   6620..6736    -  CDS            CmR (fragment): chloramphenicol acetyltransferase; cat; confers resistance to chloramphenicol
   6774..6802    +  promoter       Pc promoter: intI1 (promoter lies within the coding sequence); class 1 integron promoter
   6991..7524    +  CDS            GmR: gentamycin acetyltransferase; aacC1; confers resistance to gentamycin
>Addgene plasmid #149464 | pKLlR5 | addgene full sequence | sequence record 311926 | Addgene NGS Result
GGTGGCACTTTTCGGGGATCGTGGAAACGATAGGCCTATGCCATGCGGGTCAAGGCGACTTCCGGCAAGC
TATACGCGCCCTAGAATTGTCAATTTTAATCCTCTGTTTATCGGCAGTTCGTAGAGCGCGCCGTGCGTCC
CGAGCGATACTGAGCGAAGCAAGTGCGTCGAGCAGTGCCCGCTTGTTCCTGAAATGCCAGTAAAGCGCTG
GCTGCTGAACCCCCAGCCGGAACTGACCCCACAAGGCCCTAGCGTTTGCAATGCACCAGGTCATCATTGA
CCCAGGCGTGTTCCACCAGGCCGCTGCCTCGCAACTCTTCGCAGGCTTCGCCGACCTGCTCGCGCCACTT
CTTCACGCGGGTGGAATCCGATCCGCACATGAGGCGGAAGGTTTCCAGCTTGAGCGGGTACGGCTCCCGG
TGCGAGCTGAAATAGTCGAACATCCGTCGGGCCGTCGGCGACAGCTTGCGGTACTTCTCCCATATGAATT
TCGTGTAGTGGTCGCCAGCAAACAGCACGACGATTTCCTCGTCGATCAGGACCTGGCAACGGGACGTTTT
CTTGCCACGGTCCAGGACGCGGAAGCGGTGCAGCAGCGACACCGATTCCAGGTGCCCAACGCGGTCGGAC
GTGAAGCCCATCGCCGTCGCCTGTAGGCGCGACAGGCATTCCTCGGCCTTCGTGTAATACCGGCCATTGA
TCGACCAGCCCAGGTCCTGGCAAAGCTCGTAGAACGTGAAGGTGATCGGCTCGCCGATAGGGGTGCGCTT
CGCGTACTCCAACACCTGCTGCCACACCAGTTCGTCATCGTCGGCCCGCAGCTCGACGCCGGTGTAGGTG
ATCTTCACGTCCTTGTTGACGTGGAAAATGACCTTGTTTTGCAGCGCCTCGCGCGGGATTTTCTTGTTGC
GCGTGGTGAACAGGGCAGAGCGGGCCGTGTCGTTTGGCATCGCTCGCATCGTGTCCGGCCACGGCGCAAT
ATCGAACAAGGAAAGCTGCATTTCCTTGATCTGCTGCTTCGTGTGTTTCAGCAACGCGGCCTGCTTGGCC
TCGCTGACCTGTTTTGCCAGGTCCTCGCCGGCGGTTTTTCGCTTCTTGGTCGTCATAGTTCCTCGCGTGT
CGATGGTCATCGACTTCGCCAAACCTGCCGCCTCCTGTTCGAGACGACGCGAACGCTCCACGGCGGCCGA
TGGCGCGGGCAGGGCAGGGGGAGCCAGTTGCACGCTGTCGCGCTCGATCTTGGCCGTAGCTTGCTGGACC
ATCGAGCCGACGGACTGGAAGGTTTCGCGGGGCGCACGCATGACGGTGCGGCTTGCGATGGTTTCGGCAT
CCTCGGCGGAAAACCCCGCGTCGATCAGTTCTTGCCTGTATGCCTTCCGGTCAAACGTCCGATTCATTCA
CCCTCCTTGCGGGATTGCCCCGACTCACGCCGGGGCAATGTGCCCTTATTCCTGATTTGACCCGCCTGGT
GCCTTGGTGTCCAGATAATCCACCTTATCGGCAATGAAGTCGGTCCCGTAGACCGTCTGGCCGTCCTTCT
CGTACTTGGTATTCCGAATCTTGCCCTGCACGAATACCAGCTCCGCGAAGTCGCTCTTCTTGATGGAGCG
CATGGGGACGTGCTTGGCAATCACGCGCACCCCCCGGCCGTTTTAGCGGCTAAAAAAGTCATGGCTCTGC
CCTCGGGCGGACCACGCCCATCATGACCTTGCCAAGCTCGTCCTGCTTCTCTTCGATCTTCGCCAGCAGG
GCGAGGATCGTGGCATCACCGAACCGCGCCGTGCGCGGGTCGTCGGTGAGCCAGAGTTTCAGCAGGCCGC
CCAGGCGGCCCAGGTCGCCATTGATGCGGGCCAGCTCGCGGACGTGCTCATAGTCCACGACGCCCGTGAT
TTTGTAGCCCTGGCCGACGGCCAGCAGGTAGGCCTACAGGCTCATGCCGGCCGCCGCCGCCTTTTCCTCA
ATCGCTCTTCGTTCGTCTGGAAGGCAGTACACCTTGATAGGTGGGCTGCCCTTCCTGGTTGGCTTGGTTT
CATCAGCCATCCGCTTGCCCTCATCTGTTACGCCGGCGGTAGCCGGCCAGCCTCGCAGAGCAGGATTCCC
GTTGAGCACCGCCAGGTGCGAATAAGGGACAGTGAAGAAGGAACACCCGCTCGCGGGTGGGCCTACTTCA
CCTATCCTGCCCGGCTGACGCCGTTGGATACACCAAGGAAAGTCTACACGAACCCTTTGGCAAAATCCTG
TATATCGTGCGAAAAAGGATGGATATACCGAAAAAATCGCTATAATGACCCCGAAGCAGGGTTATGCAGC
GGAAAAGATCCGTCGACCCTTTCCGACGCTCACCGGGCTGGTTGCCCTCGCCGCTGGGCTGGCGGCCGTC
TATGGCCCTGCAAACGCGCCAGAAACGCCGTCGAAGCCGTGTGCGAGACACCGCGGCCGCCGGCGTTGTG
GATACCTCGCGGAAAACTTGGCCCTCACTGACAGATGAGGGGCGGACGTTGACACTTGAGGGGCCGACTC
ACCCGGCGCGGCGTTGACAGATGAGGGGCAGGCTCGATTTCGGCCGGCGACGTGGAGCTGGCCAGCCTCG
CAAATCGGCGAAAACGCCTGATTTTACGCGAGTTTCCCACAGATGATGTGGACAAGCCTGGGGATAAGTG
CCCTGCGGTATTGACACTTGAGGGGCGCGACTACTGACAGATGAGGGGCGCGATCCTTGACACTTGAGGG
GCAGAGTGCTGACAGATGAGGGGCGCACATATTGACATTTGAGGGGCTGTCCACAGGCAGAAAATCCAGC
ATTTGCAAGGGTTTCCGCCAGTTTTTCGGCCACCGCTAACCTGTCTTTTAACCTGCTTTTAAACCAATAT
TTATAAACCTTGTTTTTAACCAGGGCTGCGCCCTGTGCGCGTGACCGCGCACGCCGAAGGGGGGTGCCCC
CCCTTCTCGAACCCTCCCGGCCCGCTAACGCGGGCCTCCCATCCCCCCAGGGGCTGCGCCCCTCGGCCGC
GAACGGCCTCACCCCAAAAATGGCAGCCAAGCTGACCACTTCTGCGCTCGGCCCTTCCGGCTGGCTGGTT
TATTGCTGATAAATCTGGAGCCGGTGAGCGTGGGTCTCGCGGTATCATTGCAGCACTGGGGCCAGATGGT
AAGCCCTCCCGTATCGTAGTTATCTACACGACGGGGAGTCAGGCAACTATGGATGAACGAAATAGACAGA
TCGCTGAGATAGGTGCCTCACTGATTAAGCATTGGTAACTGTCAGACCAAGTTTACTCATATATACTTTA
GATTGATTTAAAACTTCATTTTTAATTTAAAAGGATCTAGGTGAAGATCCTTTTTGATAATCTCATGACC
AAAATCCCTTAACGTGAGTTTTCGTTCCACTGAGCGTCAGACCCCGTAGAAAAGATCAAAGGATCTTCTT
GAGATCCTTTTTTTCTGCGCGTAATCTGCTGCTTGCAAACAAAAAAACCACCGCTACCAGCGGTGGTTTG
TTTGCCGGATCAAGAGCTACCAACTCTTTTTCCGAAGGTAACTGGCTTCAGCAGAGCGCAGATACCAAAT
ACTGTTCTTCTAGTGTAGCCGTAGTTAGGCCACCACTTCAAGAACTCTGTAGCACCGCCTACATACCTCG
CTCTGCTAATCCTGTTACCAGTGGCTGCTGCCAGTGGCGATAAGTCGTGTCTTACCGGGTTGGACTCAAG
ACGATAGTTACCGGATAAGGCGCAGCGGTCGGGCTGAACGGGGGGTTCGTGCACACAGCCCAGCTTGGAG
CGAACGACCTACACCGAACTGAGATACCTACAGCGTGAGCTATGAGAAAGCGCCACGCTTCCCGAAGGGA
GAAAGGCGGACAGGTATCCGGTAAGCGGCAGGGTCGGAACAGGAGAGCGCACGAGGGAGCTTCCAGGGGG
AAACGCCTGGTATCTTTATAGTCCTGTCGGGTTTCGCCACCTCTGACTTGAGCGTCGATTTTTGTGATGC
TCGTCAGGGGGGCGGAGCCTATGGAAAAACGCCAGCAACGCGGCCTTTTTACGGTTCCTGGCCTTTTGCT
GGCCTTTTCGTTTAAGGGCACCAATAACTGCCTTAAAAAAATTACGCCCCGCCCTGCCACTCATCGCAGT
ACGGCCTATTGGTTAAAAAATGAGCTGATTTAACAAAAATTTAACGCGAATTTTAACAAAATATTAACGC
TTACAATTTCCATTCGCCATTCAGGCTGCGCAACTGTTGGGAAGGGCGATCGGTGCGGGCCTCTTCGCTA
TTACGCCAGCTGGCGAAAGGGGGATGTGCTGCAAGGCGATTAAGTTGGGTAACGCCAGGGTTTTCCCAGT
CACGACGTTGTAAAACGACGGCCAGTGAGATCCCGGTGCCTAATGAGTGAGCTAACTTACATTAATTGCG
TTGCGCTCACTGCCCGCTTTCCAGTCGGGAAACCTGTCGTGCCAGCTGCATTAATGAATCGGCCAACGCG
CGGGGAGAGGCGGTTTGCGTATTGGGCGCCAGGGTGGTTTTTCTTTTCACCAGTGAGACGGGCAACAGCT
GATTGCCCTTCACCGCCTGGCCCTGAGAGAGTTGCAGCAAGCGGTCCACGCTGGTTTGCCCCAGCAGGCG
AAAATCCTGTTTGATGGTGGTTAACGGCGGGATATAACATGAGCTGTCTTCGGTATCGTCGTATCCCACT
ACCGAGATGTCCGCACCAACGCGCAGCCCGGACTCGGTAATGGCGCGCATTGCGCCCAGCGCCATCTGAT
CGTTGGCAACCAGCATCGCAGTGGGAACGATGCCCTCATTCAGCATTTGCATGGTTTGTTGAAAACCGGA
CATGGCACTCCAGTCGCCTTCCCGTTCCGCTATCGGCTGAATTTGATTGCGAGTGAGATATTTATGCCAG
CCAGCCAGACGCAGACGCGCCGAGACAGAACTTAATGGGCCCGCTAACAGCGCGATTTGCTGGTGACCCA
ATGCGACCAGATGCTCCACGCCCAGTCGCGTACCGTCTTCATGGGAGAAAATAATACTGTTGATGGGTGT
CTGGTCAGAGACATCAAGAAATAACGCCGGAACATTAGTGCAGGCAGCTTCCACAGCAATGGCATCCTGG
TCATCCAGCGGATAGTTAATGATCAGCCCACTGACGCGTTGCGCGAGAAGATTGTGCACCGCCGCTTTAC
AGGCTTCGACGCCGCTTCGTTCTACCATCGACACCACCACGCTGGCACCCAGTTGATCGGCGCGAGATTT
AATCGCCGCGACAATTTGCGACGGCGCGTGCAGGGCCAGACTGGAGGTGGCAACGCCAATCAGCAACGAC
TGTTTGCCCGCCAGTTGTTGTGCCACGCGGTTGGGAATGTAATTCAGCTCCGCCATCGCCGCTTCCACTT
TTTCCCGCGTTTTCGCAGAAACGTGGCTGGCCTGGTTCACCACGCGGGAAACGGTCTGATAAGAGACACC
GGCATACTCTGCGACATCGTATAACGTTACTGGTTTCACATTCACCACCCTGAATTGACTCTCTTCCGGG
CGCTATCATGCCATACCGCGAAAGGTTTTGCGCCATTCGATGGTGTCCGGGATCTCGACGCTCTCCCTTA
TGCGACTCCTGCATTAGGAAATGGCGTATCACGAGGCAGAATTTCAGATAAAAAAAATCCTTAGCTTTCG
CTAAGGATGATTTCTGGAATTCGCGGCCGCTTCTAGAGAATTGTGAGCGGATAACAATTGACATTGTGAG
CGGATAACAAGATACTGAGCACACCCTGTAGGAACTGGGAAGAGCGCAACACATACTAGAGAAAGAGGAG
AAATACTAGATGGCTTCCTCCGAAGACGTTATCAAAGAGTTCATGCGTTTCAAAGTTCGTATGGAAGGTT
CCGTTAACGGTCACGAGTTCGAAATCGAAGGTGAAGGTGAAGGTCGTCCGTACGAAGGTACCCAGACCGC
TAAACTGAAAGTTACCAAAGGTGGTCCGCTGCCGTTCGCTTGGGACATCCTGTCCCCGCAGTTCCAGTAC
GGTTCCAAAGCTTACGTTAAACACCCGGCTGACATCCCGGACTACCTGAAACTGTCCTTCCCGGAAGGTT
TCAAATGGGAACGTGTTATGAACTTCGAAGACGGTGGTGTTGTTACCGTTACCCAGGACTCCTCCCTGCA
AGACGGTGAGTTCATCTACAAAGTTAAACTGCGTGGTACCAACTTCCCGTCCGACGGTCCGGTTATGCAG
AAAAAAACCATGGGTTGGGAAGCTTCCACCGAACGTATGTACCCGGAAGACGGTGCTCTGAAAGGTGAAA
TCAAAATGCGTCTGAAACTGAAAGACGGTGGTCACTACGACGCTGAAGTTAAAACCACCTACATGGCTAA
AAAACCGGTTCAGCTGCCGGGTGCTTACAAAACCGACATCAAACTGGACATCACCTCCCACAACGAAGAC
TACACCATCGTTGAACAGTACGAACGTGCTGAAGGTCGTCACTCCACCGGTGCTTAATAACGCTGATAGT
GCTAGTGTAGATCGCGCTTTCCAGTCGGGAAACCTGTCGTGCCAGCTGCATTAATGAATCGGCCAACGCG
CGGGGAGAGGCGGTTTGCGTATTGGGCGCATGCATAAAAACTGTTGTAATTCATTAAGCATTCTGCCGAC
ATGGAAGCCATCACAAACGGCATGATGAACCTGAATCGCCAGCGGCATCAGCACCTTGTCGCCTTGCGTA
TAATATTTGCCCATGGACGCACACCGTGGAAACGGATGAAGGCACGAACCCAGTTGACATAAGCCTGTTC
GGTTCGTAAACTGTAATGCAAGTAGCGTATGCGCTCACGCAACTGGTCCAGAACCTTGACCGAACGCAGC
GGTGGTAACGGCGCAGTGGCGGTTTTCATGGCTTGTTATGACTGTTTTTTTGTACAGTCTATGCCTCGGG
CATCCAAGCAGCAAGCGCGTTACGCCGTGGGTCGATGTTTGATGTTATGGAGCAGCAACGATGTTACGCA
GCAGCAACGATGTTACGCAGCAGGGCAGTCGCCCTAAAACAAAGTTAGGTGGCTCAAGTATGGGCATCAT
TCGCACATGTAGGCTCGGCCCTGACCAAGTCAAATCCATGCGGGCTGCTCTTGATCTTTTCGGTCGTGAG
TTCGGAGACGTAGCCACCTACTCCCAACATCAGCCGGACTCCGATTACCTCGGGAACTTGCTCCGTAGTA
AGACATTCATCGCGCTTGCTGCCTTCGACCAAGAAGCGGTTGTTGGCGCTCTCGCGGCTTACGTTCTGCC
CAAGTTTGAGCAGCCGCGTAGTGAGATCTATATCTATGATCTCGCAGTCTCCGGAGAGCACCGGAGGCAG
GGCATTGCCACCGCGCTCATCAATCTCCTCAAGCATGAGGCCAACGCGCTTGGTGCTTATGTGATCTACG
TGCAAGCAGATTACGGTGACGATCCCGCAGTGGCTCTCTATACAAAGTTGGGCATACGGGAAGAAGTGAT
GCACTTTGATATCGACCCAAGTACCGCCACCTAACAATTCGTTCAAGCCGAGATCGGCTTCCCGGCCGCG
GAGTTGTTCGGTAAATTGTCACAACGCCGCA
